Addgene plasmid #141188: pcDNA4/TO/GFP-GIGYF1
Purpose: Expresses GFP-GIGYF1 in mammalian cells, can be used to make inducible cell line
Depositing lab: Simon Bekker-Jensen. Publication: GIGYF1/2-Driven Cooperation between ZNF598 and TTP in Posttranscriptional Regulation of Inflammatory Signaling. Tollenaere MAX, Tiedje C, Rasmussen S, Nielsen JC, Vind AC, Blasius M, Batth TS, Mailand N, Olsen JV, Gaestel M, Bekker-Jensen S. Cell Rep. 2019 Mar 26;26(13):3511-3521.e4. doi: 10.1016/j.celrep.2019.03.006. PubMed 30917308.
Backbone
  Vector backbone: pcDNA4/TO/GFP
  Backbone manufacturer: Invitrogen
  Backbone size w/o insert (bp): 5078
  Total vector size (bp): 8000
  Vector type: Mammalian Expression
  Selectable markers: Zeocin
Growth in bacteria
  Bacterial resistance: Ampicillin, 100 μg/mL
  Growth temperature: 37°C
  Growth strain: DH5alpha
  Copy number: High Copy
Gene/Insert
  Gene/Insert name: GIGYF1 (alt names: GRB10-interacting GYF protein 1; PERQ amino acid-rich with GYF domain-containing protein 1)
  Species: H. sapiens (human)
  Insert size (bp): 3000
  Entrez Gene: GIGYF1 (a.k.a. GYF1, PERQ1)
  Promoter: CMV
  Tag / fusion protein: GFP (N terminal on backbone)
  Cloning method: Gateway Cloning
  Sequencing primers: 5′ EGFP-C; 3′ BHG-Rev
Terms and licenses: Academic/Nonprofit Terms; Industry Terms: Not Available to Industry
How to cite: pcDNA4/TO/GFP-GIGYF1 was a gift from Simon Bekker-Jensen (Addgene plasmid # 141188 ; http://n2t.net/addgene:141188 ; RRID:Addgene_141188)
