[The description below was written by a language model from this plasmid's Addgene catalogue record and pLannotate feature annotations shown in this document.]
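Description:
pcDNA4/TO/GFP-GIGYF1 is a mammalian expression plasmid built on the Invitrogen pcDNA4/TO backbone modified to carry an N-terminal GFP tag. It is maintained in E. coli as a high-copy plasmid through a ColE1/pUC-type origin with ampicillin resistance (AmpR), and it also carries an f1 origin. For selection in mammalian cells it contains a Zeocin resistance cassette in which the Sh ble gene (BleoR) sits behind both the SV40 early promoter and the bacterial EM7 promoter and is followed by an SV40 polyadenylation signal. The catalogue lists the total size as roughly 8 kb, whereas the sequenced record is about 9 kb. The annotated GIGYF1 coding region of about 3.1 kb agrees with the stated insert size of about 3 kb.

The payload is human GIGYF1 (GRB10-interacting GYF protein 1, also called PERQ1) fused downstream of EGFP. The open reading frame was introduced by Gateway recombination, so it is flanked by attB1 and attB2 sites, with attB1 forming part of the linker between EGFP and GIGYF1. Transcription is driven by the CMV enhancer/promoter and terminated by the bovine growth hormone poly(A) signal. The short tet-operator-like fragments annotated immediately after the CMV promoter correspond to the tandem tet operator sites that characterise the "TO" vector design. In cells expressing the Tet repressor these sites keep the promoter silent until tetracycline or doxycycline is added, while in cells lacking the repressor expression is constitutive. Accordingly, the plasmid is used for transient expression of GFP-GIGYF1 or, with Zeocin selection, to make stable inducible cell lines. The associated publication concerns GIGYF1/2 in posttranscriptional regulation of inflammatory signaling.
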