Features (pLannotate 1.2.2; 25 found; start..end, strand, type, name):
     28..80      -  misc_feature   bom (fragment): basis of mobility region from pBR322
    235..614     +  enhancer       CMV enhancer: human cytomegalovirus immediate early enhancer
    615..818     +  promoter       CMV promoter: human cytomegalovirus (CMV) immediate early promoter
    820..839     +  promoter       PLtetO-1 promoter (fragment): modified phage lambda PL promoter with tet operator sites (Lutz and Bujard, 1997)
    841..860     +  promoter       PLtetO-1 promoter (fragment): modified phage lambda PL promoter with tet operator sites (Lutz and Bujard, 1997)
    868..901     +  promoter       TRE3GV promoter (fragment): 3rd-generation Tet-responsive promoter that can be activated by binding of Tet-On® 3G, optimized for retroviral and lentiviral vectors
    984..1697    +  CDS            EGFP: EGFP is a basic (constitutively fluorescent) green fluorescent protein published in 1996, derived from Aequorea victoria. It is reported to be a rapidly-maturing weak dimer with moderate acid sensitivity.
   1717..1737    +  protein_bind   attB1: mutant version of attB; core recombination site for the Gateway® BP reaction BP Clonase™
   1758..4862    +  CDS            GIGYF1: GGYF1_HUMAN - Also known as CDS2, PERQ1. Experimental evidence at protein level: Swiss-Prot protein existence level 1. May act cooperatively with GRB10 to regulate tyrosine kinase receptor signaling. May increase IGF1 receptor phosphorylation under IGF1 stimulation as well as phosphorylation of IRS1 and SHC1 (By similarity). From Homo sapiens (Human).
   4879..4899    -  protein_bind   attB2: mutant version of attB; core recombination site for the Gateway® BP reaction BP Clonase™
   5000..5224    +  polyA_signal   bGH poly(A) signal: bovine growth hormone polyadenylation signal
   5228..5249    +  promoter       SV40 promoter (fragment): SV40 enhancer and early promoter
   5270..5698    +  rep_origin     f1 ori (sequence partly withheld): f1 bacteriophage origin of replication; arrow indicates direction of (+) strand synthesis
   5712..6041    +  promoter       SV40 promoter: SV40 enhancer and early promoter
   6089..6136    +  promoter       EM7 promoter: synthetic bacterial promoter&nbsp
   6155..6529    +  CDS            BleoR: antibiotic-binding protein; Sh ble from Streptoalloteichus hindustanus; confers resistance to bleomycin, phleomycin, and Zeocin™
   6539..6664    +  CDS            ble (fragment): BLE_KLEPN - Experimental evidence at protein level: Swiss-Prot protein existence level 1. Binding protein with a strong affinity to the bleomycin family of antibiotics. Binds to CL990; an antimitotic-antibiotic compound. From Klebsiella pneumoniae.
   6659..6780    +  polyA_signal   SV40 poly(A) signal: SV40 polyadenylation signal
   6853..6869    -  protein_bind   lac operator: The lac repressor binds to the lac operator to inhibit transcription in E. coli. This inhibition can be relieved by adding lactose or isopropyl-β-D-thiogalactopyranoside (IPTG). lac repressor encoded by lacI
   6877..6907    -  promoter       lac promoter: promoter for the E. coli lac operon
   6922..6943    -  protein_bind   CAP binding site: CAP binding activates transcription in the presence of cAMP. E. coli catabolite activator protein
   6956..7048    -  CDS            lacI (fragment): lac repressor; lacI; The lac repressor binds to the lac operator to inhibit transcription in E. coli. This inhibition can be relieved by adding lactose or isopropyl-β-D-thiogalactopyranoside (IPTG).
   7231..7819    -  rep_origin     ori: high-copy-number ColE1/pMB1/pBR322/pUC origin of replication
   7990..8850    -  CDS            AmpR: β-lactamase; bla; confers resistance to ampicillin, carbenicillin, and related antibiotics
   8851..8955    -  promoter       AmpR promoter: bla
>Addgene plasmid #141188 | pcDNA4/TO/GFP-GIGYF1 | addgene full sequence | sequence record 299509 | Addgene NGS Result
GACGGATCGGGAGATCTCCCGATCCCCTATGGTGCACTCTCAGTACAATCTGCTCTGATGCCGCATAGTT
AAGCCAGTATCTGCTCCCTGCTTGTGTGTTGGAGGTCGCTGAGTAGTGCGCGAGCAAAATTTAAGCTACA
ACAAGGCAAGGCTTGACCGACAATTGCATGAAGAATCTGCTTAGGGTTAGGCGTTTTGCGCTGCTTCGCG
ATGTACGGGCCAGATATACGCGTTGACATTGATTATTGACTAGTTATTAATAGTAATCAATTACGGGGTC
ATTAGTTCATAGCCCATATATGGAGTTCCGCGTTACATAACTTACGGTAAATGGCCCGCCTGGCTGACCG
CCCAACGACCCCCGCCCATTGACGTCAATAATGACGTATGTTCCCATAGTAACGCCAATAGGGACTTTCC
ATTGACGTCAATGGGTGGAGTATTTACGGTAAACTGCCCACTTGGCAGTACATCAAGTGTATCATATGCC
AAGTACGCCCCCTATTGACGTCAATGACGGTAAATGGCCCGCCTGGCATTATGCCCAGTACATGACCTTA
TGGGACTTTCCTACTTGGCAGTACATCTACGTATTAGTCATCGCTATTACCATGGTGATGCGGTTTTGGC
AGTACATCAATGGGCGTGGATAGCGGTTTGACTCACGGGGATTTCCAAGTCTCCACCCCATTGACGTCAA
TGGGAGTTTGTTTTGGCACCAAAATCAACGGGACTTTCCAAAATGTCGTAACAACTCCGCCCCATTGACG
CAAATGGGCGGTAGGCGTGTACGGTGGGAGGTCTATATAAGCAGAGCTCTCCCTATCAGTGATAGAGATC
TCCCTATCAGTGATAGAGATCGTCGACGAGCTCGTTTAGTGAACCGTCAGATCGCCTGGAGACGCCATCC
ACGCTGTTTTGACCTCCATAGAAGACACCGGGACCGATCCAGCCTCCGGACTCTAGCGTTTAAACTTAAG
CTTATGGTGAGCAAGGGCGAGGAGCTGTTCACCGGGGTGGTGCCCATCCTGGTCGAGCTGGACGGCGACG
TAAACGGCCACAAGTTCAGCGTGTCCGGCGAGGGCGAGGGCGATGCCACCTACGGCAAGCTGACCCTGAA
GTTCATCTGCACCACCGGCAAGCTGCCCGTGCCCTGGCCCACCCTCGTGACCACCCTGACCTACGGCGTG
CAGTGCTTCAGCCGCTACCCCGACCACATGAAGCAGCACGACTTCTTCAAGTCCGCCATGCCCGAAGGCT
ACGTCCAGGAGCGCACCATCTTCTTCAAGGACGACGGCAACTACAAGACCCGCGCCGAGGTGAAGTTCGA
GGGCGACACCCTGGTGAACCGCATCGAGCTGAAGGGCATCGACTTCAAGGAGGACGGCAACATCCTGGGG
CACAAGCTGGAGTACAACTACAACAGCCACAACGTCTATATCATGGCCGACAAGCAGAAGAACGGCATCA
AGGTGAACTTCAAGATCCGCCACAACATCGAGGACGGCAGCGTGCAGCTCGCCGACCACTACCAGCAGAA
CACCCCCATCGGCGACGGCCCCGTGCTGCTGCCCGACAACCACTACCTGAGCACCCAGTCCGCCCTGAGC
AAAGACCCCAACGAGAAGCGCGATCACATGGTCCTGCTGGAGTTCGTGACCGCCGCCGGGATCACTCTCG
GCATGGACGAGCTGTACGGTACCGAGCTCGGATCTACAAGTTTGTACAAAAAAGCAGAAGGGCCGTCAAG
GCCCACCATGGCAGCAGAGACACTCAACTTTGGGCCTGAGTGGCTCAGGGCCCTGTCCGGGGGCGGCAGC
GTGGCCTCCCCACCCCCGTCCCCTGCCATGCCCAAATACAAGCTGGCTGACTACCGTTATGGGCGAGAGG
AAATGCTGGCTCTCTACGTCAAGGAGAACAAGGTCCCGGAAGAGCTGCAGGACAAGGAGTTCGCCGCGGT
GCTGCAGGACGAGCCACTGCAGCCCCTGGCTCTGGAGCCGCTGACTGAGGAGGAACAGAGAAACTTCTCC
CTGTCAGTGAACAGCGTGGCTGTGCTGAGGCTGATGGGGAAAGGGGCTGGCCCCCCCCTGGCTGGCACCT
CCCGAGGCAGGGGCAGCACGCGGAGCCGAGGCCGCGGCCGTGGTGACAGCTGCTTTTACCAAAGAAGCAT
CGAAGAAGGCGATGGGGCCTTTGGACGAAGCCCCCGGGAAATCCAGCGCAGCCAGAGCTGGGATGACAGA
GGCGAGAGGCGGTTTGAGAAGTCAGCAAGGCGGGATGGAGCACGATGTGGCTTTGAGGAGGGAGGGGCTG
GCCCAAGGAAGGAGCACGCCCGCTCAGACAGCGAGAACTGGCGCTCCCTACGGGAGGAACAGGAGGAGGA
GGAGGAGGGCAGCTGGAGGCTCGGAGCAGGGCCCCGGCGAGACGGCGACCGCTGGCGCTCCGCCAGCCCT
GATGGTGGTCCCCGCTCTGCTGGCTGGCGGGAACATGGGGAACGGCGGCGCAAGTTTGAATTTGATTTGC
GAGGGGATCGAGGAGGGTGTGGTGAAGAGGAGGGGCGGGGAGGGGGAGGCAGCTCTCACCTGCGGCGGTG
CCGAGCGCCTGAAGGCTTTGAGGAGGACAAGGATGGGCTCCCAGAGTGGTGCCTGGACGATGAGGATGAA
GAAATGGGCACCTTTGATGCCTCTGGGGCCTTCTTGCCTCTCAAGAAGGGCCCCAAGGAGCCCATTCCTG
AGGAGCAGGAGCTGGACTTCCAAGGGTTGGAGGAGGAGGAGGAACCTTCCGAAGGGCTAGAGGAGGAAGG
GCCTGAGGCAGGTGGGAAAGAGCTGACCCCACTGCCTCCTCAGGAGGAGAAGTCCAGCTCCCCATCCCCA
CTGCCCACCCTGGGCCCACTCTGGGGGACAAACGGGGATGGGGACGAAACTGCAGAGAAAGAGCCCCCAG
CGGCCGAAGATGATATTCGGGGGATCCAGCTGAGTCCCGGGGTGGGCTCCTCTGCTGGCCCACCCGGAGA
TCTGGAGGATGATGAAGGCTTGAAGCACCTGCAGCAGGAGGCGGAGAAGCTGGTGGCCTCCCTGCAGGAC
AGCTCCTTGGAGGAGGAGCAGTTCACGGCTGCCATGCAGACCCAGGGCCTGCGCCACTCTGCAGCCGCCA
CTGCCCTCCCGCTCAGCCATGGGGCTGCCCGGAAGTGGTTCTACAAGGACCCACAGGGCGAGATCCAAGG
CCCCTTCACGACACAGGAGATGGCAGAGTGGTTCCAGGCCGGCTACTTTTCCATGTCACTGCTGGTGAAG
CGGGGCTGCGATGAGGGCTTCCAGCCGCTGGGCGAGGTGATCAAGATGTGGGGCCGCGTGCCCTTTGCCC
CAGGGCCCTCACCTCCCCCACTGCTGGGAAACATGGACCAGGAGCGGCTGAAGAAGCAACAGGAGCTGGC
CGCGGCGGCCTTGTACCAGCAGCTGCAGCACCAGCAGTTTCTCCAGCTGGTCAGCAGCCGCCAGCTCCCG
CAGTGCGCGCTCCGAGAAAAGGCAGCTCTGGGGGACCTGACACCGCCACCACCGCCGCCGCCACAGCAGC
AGCAGCAGCAGCTCACGGCATTCCTGCAGCAGCTCCAGGCGCTCAAACCCCCCAGAGGCGGGGACCAGAA
CCTGCTCCCGACGATGAGCCGGTCCTTGTCGGTGCCAGATTCGGGCCGCCTCTGGGACGTACATACCTCA
GCCTCATCACAGTCAGGTGGTGAGGCCAGTCTTTGGGACATACCAATTAACTCTTCGACTCAGGGTCCAA
TTCTAGAACAACTCCAGCTGCAACATAAATTCCAGGAGCGCAGAGAAGTGGAGCTCAGGGCGAAGCGGGA
GGAAGAGGAACGCAAGCGTCGAGAGGAGAAGCGCCGCCAGCAGCAGCAGGAGGAGCAGAAGCGGCGGCAG
GAGGAGGAAGAGCTGTTTCGGCGCAAGCACGTGCGGCAGCAGGAGCTATTGCTGAAGTTGCTACAGCAGC
AGCAGGCGGTCCCTGTGCCCCCCGCACCCAGCTCCCCGCCCCCACTCTGGGCTGGCCTGGCCAAGCAGGG
GCTGTCCATGAAGACGCTCCTGGAGTTGCAGCTGGAGGGCGAGCGGCAGCTGCACAAACAGCCCCCACCT
CGGGAGCCAGCTCGGGCCCAGGCCCCCAACCACCGAGTGCAGCTTGGGGGCCTGGGCACTGCCCCCCTGA
ACCAGTGGGTGTCTGAGGCTGGGCCACTGTGGGGCGGGCCAGACAAGAGTGGGGGCGGCAGCAGCGGCCT
GGGGCTCTGGGAGGACACCCCCAAGAGCGGCGGGAGCCTGGTCCGTGGCCTCGGCCTGAAGAACAGCCGG
AGCAGCCCATCTCTCAGTGACTCATACAGCCACCTATCGGGTCGGCCCATTCGCAAAAAGACGGAGGAAG
AAGAGAAGCTGCTGAAGCTGCTGCAGGGCATTCCCAGGCCCCAGGACGGCTTCACCCAGTGGTGCGAGCA
GATGCTGCACACGCTGAGCGCCACGGGCAGCCTGGACGTGCCCATGGCTGTAGCGATCCTCAAGGAGGTG
GAATCCCCCTATGATGTCCACGATTATATCCGTTCCTGCCTGGGGGACACGCTGGAAGCCAAAGAATTTG
CCAAACAATTCCTGGAGCGGAGGGCCAAGCAGAAAGCCAGCCAGCAGCGGCAGCAGCAGCAGGAGGCATG
GCTGAGCAGCGCCTCGCTGCAGACGGCCTTCCAGGCCAACCACAGCACCAAACTCGGCCCCGGGGAGGGC
AGCAAGGCCAAGAGGCGGGCACTGATGCTGCACTCAGACCCCAGCATCCTGGGGTACTCCCTGCACGGAT
CTTCTGGTGAGATCGAGAGCGTGGATGACTACTAGGGCCTCATGGGCCCAGCTTTCTTGTACAAAGTGGT
AGATCCACTAGTCCAGTGTGGTGGAATTCTGCAGATATCCAGCACAGTGGCGGCCGCTCGAGTCTAGAGG
GCCCGTTTAAACCCGCTGATCAGCCTCGACTGTGCCTTCTAGTTGCCAGCCATCTGTTGTTTGCCCCTCC
CCCGTGCCTTCCTTGACCCTGGAAGGTGCCACTCCCACTGTCCTTTCCTAATAAAATGAGGAAATTGCAT
CGCATTGTCTGAGTAGGTGTCATTCTATTCTGGGGGGTGGGGTGGGGCAGGACAGCAAGGGGGAGGATTG
GGAAGACAATAGCAGGCATGCTGGGGATGCGGTGGGCTCTATGGCTTCTGAGGCGGAAAGAACCAGCTGG
GGCTCTAGGGGGTATCCCC
[124 nt withheld, positions 5270-5393]
C
[91 nt withheld, positions 5395-5485]
A
[49 nt withheld, positions 5487-5535]
CCTTTGACGTTGGAGTCCACGTTCTTT
[37 nt withheld, positions 5563-5599]
ACCCTATCTCGGTCTATTCTTTTGATTTATAAGGGATTTTGCCGATTTCGGCCTATTGGTTAAAAAATGA
GCTGATTTAACAAAAATTTAACGCGAATTAATTCTGTGGAATGTGTGTCAGTTAGGGTGTGGAAAGTCCC
CAGGCTCCCCAGCAGGCAGAAGTATGCAAAGCATGCATCTCAATTAGTCAGCAACCAGGTGTGGAAAGTC
CCCAGGCTCCCCAGCAGGCAGAAGTATGCAAAGCATGCATCTCAATTAGTCAGCAACCATAGTCCCGCCC
CTAACTCCGCCCATCCCGCCCCTAACTCCGCCCAGTTCCGCCCATTCTCCGCCCCATGGCTGACTAATTT
TTTTTATTTATGCAGAGGCCGAGGCCGCCTCTGCCTCTGAGCTATTCCAGAAGTAGTGAGGAGGCTTTTT
TGGAGGCCTAGGCTTTTGCAAAAAGCTCCCGGGAGCTTGTATATCCATTTTCGGATCTGATCAGCACGTG
TTGACAATTAATCATCGGCATAGTATATCGGCATAGTATAATACGACAAGGTGAGGAACTAAACCATGGC
CAAGTTGACCAGTGCCGTTCCGGTGCTCACCGCGCGCGACGTCGCCGGAGCGGTCGAGTTCTGGACCGAC
CGGCTCGGGTTCTCCCGGGACTTCGTGGAGGACGACTTCGCCGGTGTGGTCCGGGACGACGTGACCCTGT
TCATCAGCGCGGTCCAGGACCAGGTGGTGCCGGACAACACCCTGGCCTGGGTGTGGGTGCGCGGCCTGGA
CGAGCTGTACGCCGAGTGGTCGGAGGTCGTGTCCACGAACTTCCGGGACGCCTCCGGGCCGGCCATGACC
GAGATCGGCGAGCAGCCGTGGGGGCGGGAGTTCGCCCTGCGCGACCCGGCCGGCAACTGCGTGCACTTCG
TGGCCGAGGAGCAGGACTGACACGTGCTACGAGATTTCGATTCCACCGCCGCCTTCTATGAAAGGTTGGG
CTTCGGAATCGTTTTCCGGGACGCCGGCTGGATGATCCTCCAGCGCGGGGATCTCATGCTGGAGTTCTTC
GCCCACCCCAACTTGTTTATTGCAGCTTATAATGGTTACAAATAAAGCAATAGCATCACAAATTTCACAA
ATAAAGCATTTTTTTCACTGCATTCTAGTTGTGGTTTGTCCAAACTCATCAATGTATCTTATCATGTCTG
TATACCGTCGACCTCTAGCTAGAGCTTGGCGTAATCATGGTCATAGCTGTTTCCTGTGTGAAATTGTTAT
CCGCTCACAATTCCACACAACATACGAGCCGGAAGCATAAAGTGTAAAGCCTGGGGTGCCTAATGAGTGA
GCTAACTCACATTAATTGCGTTGCGCTCACTGCCCGCTTTCCAGTCGGGAAACCTGTCGTGCCAGCTGCA
TTAATGAATCGGCCAACGCGCGGGGAGAGGCGGTTTGCGTATTGGGCGCTCTTCCGCTTCCTCGCTCACT
GACTCGCTGCGCTCGGTCGTTCGGCTGCGGCGAGCGGTATCAGCTCACTCAAAGGCGGTAATACGGTTAT
CCACAGAATCAGGGGATAACGCAGGAAAGAACATGTGAGCAAAAGGCCAGCAAAAGGCCAGGAACCGTAA
AAAGGCCGCGTTGCTGGCGTTTTTCCATAGGCTCCGCCCCCCTGACGAGCATCACAAAAATCGACGCTCA
AGTCAGAGGTGGCGAAACCCGACAGGACTATAAAGATACCAGGCGTTTCCCCCTGGAAGCTCCCTCGTGC
GCTCTCCTGTTCCGACCCTGCCGCTTACCGGATACCTGTCCGCCTTTCTCCCTTCGGGAAGCGTGGCGCT
TTCTCATAGCTCACGCTGTAGGTATCTCAGTTCGGTGTAGGTCGTTCGCTCCAAGCTGGGCTGTGTGCAC
GAACCCCCCGTTCAGCCCGACCGCTGCGCCTTATCCGGTAACTATCGTCTTGAGTCCAACCCGGTAAGAC
ACGACTTATCGCCACTGGCAGCAGCCACTGGTAACAGGATTAGCAGAGCGAGGTATGTAGGCGGTGCTAC
AGAGTTCTTGAAGTGGTGGCCTAACTACGGCTACACTAGAAGAACAGTATTTGGTATCTGCGCTCTGCTG
AAGCCAGTTACCTTCGGAAAAAGAGTTGGTAGCTCTTGATCCGGCAAACAAACCACCGCTGGTAGCGGTG
GTTTTTTTGTTTGCAAGCAGCAGATTACGCGCAGAAAAAAAGGATCTCAAGAAGATCCTTTGATCTTTTC
TACGGGGTCTGACGCTCAGTGGAACGAAAACTCACGTTAAGGGATTTTGGTCATGAGATTATCAAAAAGG
ATCTTCACCTAGATCCTTTTAAATTAAAAATGAAGTTTTAAATCAATCTAAAGTATATATGAGTAAACTT
GGTCTGACAGTTACCAATGCTTAATCAGTGAGGCACCTATCTCAGCGATCTGTCTATTTCGTTCATCCAT
AGTTGCCTGACTCCCCGTCGTGTAGATAACTACGATACGGGAGGGCTTACCATCTGGCCCCAGTGCTGCA
ATGATACCGCGAGACCCACGCTCACCGGCTCCAGATTTATCAGCAATAAACCAGCCAGCCGGAAGGGCCG
AGCGCAGAAGTGGTCCTGCAACTTTATCCGCCTCCATCCAGTCTATTAATTGTTGCCGGGAAGCTAGAGT
AAGTAGTTCGCCAGTTAATAGTTTGCGCAACGTTGTTGCCATTGCTACAGGCATCGTGGTGTCACGCTCG
TCGTTTGGTATGGCTTCATTCAGCTCCGGTTCCCAACGATCAAGGCGAGTTACATGATCCCCCATGTTGT
GCAAAAAAGCGGTTAGCTCCTTCGGTCCTCCGATCGTTGTCAGAAGTAAGTTGGCCGCAGTGTTATCACT
CATGGTTATGGCAGCACTGCATAATTCTCTTACTGTCATGCCATCCGTAAGATGCTTTTCTGTGACTGGT
GAGTACTCAACCAAGTCATTCTGAGAATAGTGTATGCGGCGACCGAGTTGCTCTTGCCCGGCGTCAATAC
GGGATAATACCGCGCCACATAGCAGAACTTTAAAAGTGCTCATCATTGGAAAACGTTCTTCGGGGCGAAA
ACTCTCAAGGATCTTACCGCTGTTGAGATCCAGTTCGATGTAACCCACTCGTGCACCCAACTGATCTTCA
GCATCTTTTACTTTCACCAGCGTTTCTGGGTGAGCAAAAACAGGAAGGCAAAATGCCGCAAAAAAGGGAA
TAAGGGCGACACGGAAATGTTGAATACTCATACTCTTCCTTTTTCAATATTATTGAAGCATTTATCAGGG
TTATTGTCTCATGAGCGGATACATATTTGAATGTATTTAGAAAAATAAACAAATAGGGGTTCCGCGCACA
TTTCCCCGAAAAGTGCCACCTGACGTC
